Addgene plasmid #26735: GFP-pGBD
Depositing lab: William Bement. Depositing organization: University of Wisconsin, Madison. Publication: Concentric zones of active RhoA and Cdc42 around single cell wounds. Benink HA, Bement WM. J Cell Biol. 2005 Jan 31. 168(3):429-39. 10.1083/jcb.200411109 PubMed 15684032.
Backbone
  Vector backbone: pCS2+
  Backbone size w/o insert (bp): 4097
  Vector type: Mammalian Expression ; reporter for Rac
Growth in bacteria
  Bacterial resistance: Ampicillin, 100 μg/mL
  Growth temperature: 37°C
  Growth strain: DH5alpha
  Copy number: High Copy
Gene/Insert
  Gene/Insert name: Rac (alt name: pGBD)
  Species: X. laevis (frog)
  Mutation: Rac binding domain of rhotekin
  Entrez Gene: rac1 (a.k.a. mig5, p21-rac1, rac, tc-25)
  Tag / fusion protein: GFP (N terminal on insert)
  Cloning method: Restriction Enzyme; 5′ cloning site BspEI (not destroyed); 3′ cloning site XbaI (not destroyed)
  Sequencing primers: 5′ SP6; 3′ T7
Terms and licenses: Academic/Nonprofit Terms; Industry Terms: Not Available to Industry
How to cite: GFP-pGBD was a gift from William Bement (Addgene plasmid # 26735 ; http://n2t.net/addgene:26735 ; RRID:Addgene_26735)
