[The description below was written by a language model from this plasmid's Addgene catalogue record and pLannotate feature annotations shown in this document.]
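Description:
GFP-pGBD is a pCS2+-based expression plasmid encoding a fluorescent biosensor for active Rac-type small GTPases. It is propagated in E. coli as a high-copy plasmid through a ColE1/pUC-type origin, with selection by the ampicillin resistance gene (β-lactamase). An f1 origin and remnants of the lac promoter/operator, lacI and lacZα regions are also carried over from the backbone.

The payload is an EGFP coding sequence fused in frame at its C-terminus to a short GTPase-binding domain, inserted between BspEI and XbaI sites. It is driven by the simian CMV IE94 enhancer/promoter and terminated by the SV40 polyadenylation signal. An SP6 promoter lies between the CMV promoter and the open reading frame, which is the standard pCS2+ arrangement that allows capped mRNA to be transcribed in vitro, for example for microinjection into frog oocytes or embryos. T7 (partial) and T3 promoters lie downstream in the opposite orientation.

The record is inconsistent about the binding domain. The catalogue lists the insert as "Rac" from Xenopus laevis, links it to rac1 and describes it as the Rac-binding domain of rhotekin. The sequence annotation instead identifies the roughly 225 bp fused fragment as matching a p21-activated kinase (best hit rat Pak3), an effector of active Cdc42 and Rac1. This fits the name "pGBD" as a PAK GTPase-binding domain, so the insert appears to be an effector fragment rather than Rac itself. Such probes bind the GTP-loaded GTPase, so GFP accumulates where the GTPase is active. The associated publication concerns zones of Rho-family GTPase activity around single-cell wounds.
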