Features (pLannotate 1.2.2; 16 found; start..end, strand, type, name):
      1..978     +  promoter       CMV IE94 promoter: enhancer/promoter region of simian cytomegalovirus major immediate early transcription unit IE94
   1013..1031    +  promoter       SP6 promoter: promoter for bacteriophage SP6 RNA polymerase
   1068..1784    +  CDS            EGFP: EGFP is a basic (constitutively fluorescent) green fluorescent protein published in 1996, derived from Aequorea victoria. It is reported to be a rapidly-maturing weak dimer with moderate acid sensitivity.
   1782..2006    +  CDS            Pak3 (fragment): PAK3_RAT - Experimental evidence at protein level: Swiss-Prot protein existence level 1. Serine/threonine protein kinase that plays a role in a variety of different signaling pathways including cytoskeleton regulation, cell migration, or cell cycle regulation. Plays a role in dendrite spine morphogenesis as well as synapse formation and plasticity. Acts as downstream effector of the small GTPases CDC42 and RAC1. Activation by the binding of active CDC42 and RAC1 results in a conformational change and a subsequent autophosphorylation on several serine and/or threonine residues. Phosphorylates M
   2014..2031    -  promoter       T7 promoter (fragment): promoter for bacteriophage T7 RNA polymerase
   2036..2170    -  polyA_signal   SV40 poly(A) signal: SV40 polyadenylation signal
   2283..2301    -  promoter       T3 promoter: promoter for bacteriophage T3 RNA polymerase
   2346..2362    -  protein_bind   lac operator: The lac repressor binds to the lac operator to inhibit transcription in E. coli. This inhibition can be relieved by adding lactose or isopropyl-β-D-thiogalactopyranoside (IPTG). lac repressor encoded by lacI
   2370..2400    -  promoter       lac promoter: promoter for the E. coli lac operon
   2415..2436    -  protein_bind   CAP binding site: CAP binding activates transcription in the presence of cAMP. E. coli catabolite activator protein
   2449..2541    -  CDS            lacI (fragment): lac repressor; lacI; The lac repressor binds to the lac operator to inhibit transcription in E. coli. This inhibition can be relieved by adding lactose or isopropyl-β-D-thiogalactopyranoside (IPTG).
   2724..3312    -  rep_origin     ori: high-copy-number ColE1/pMB1/pBR322/pUC origin of replication
   3483..4343    -  CDS            AmpR: β-lactamase; bla; confers resistance to ampicillin, carbenicillin, and related antibiotics
   4344..4448    -  promoter       AmpR promoter: bla
   4501..4929    -  rep_origin     f1 ori (sequence partly withheld): f1 bacteriophage origin of replication; arrow indicates direction of (+) strand synthesis
   4934..5000    -  CDS            lacZα (fragment): LacZα fragment of β-galactosidase; lacZ fragment
>Addgene plasmid #26735 | GFP-pGBD | addgene full sequence | sequence record 159474 | Addgene NGS result
GCCAATTCAATATGGCGTATATGGACTCATGCCAATTCAATATGGTGGATCTGGACCTGTGCCAATTCAA
TATGGCGTATATGGACTCGTGCCAATTCAATATGGTGGATCTGGACCCCAGCCAATTCAATATGGCGGAC
TTGGCACCATGCCAATTCAATATGGCGGACCTGGCACTGTGCCAACTGGGGAGGGGTCTACTTGGCACGG
TGCCAAGTTTGAGGAGGGGTCTTGGCCCTGTGCCAAGTCCGCCATATTGAATTGGCATGGTGCCAATAAT
GGCGGCCATATTGGCTATATGCCAGGATCAATATATAGGCAATATCCAATATGGCCCTATGCCAATATGG
CTATTGGCCAGGTTCAATACTATGTATTGGCCCTATGCCATATAGTATTCCATATATGGGTTTTCCTATT
GACGTAGATAGCCCCTCCCAATGGGCGGTCCCATATACCATATATGGGGCTTCCTAATACCGCCCATAGC
CACTCCCCCATTGACGTCAATGGTCTCTATATATGGTCTTTCCTATTGACGTCATATGGGCGGTCCTATT
GACGTATATGGCGCCTCCCCCATTGACGTCAATTACGGTAAATGGCCCGCCTGGCTCAATGCCCATTGAC
GTCAATAGGACCACCCACCATTGACGTCAATGGGATGGCTCATTGCCCATTCATATCCGTTCTCACGCCC
CCTATTGACGTCAATGACGGTAAATGGCCCACTTGGCAGTACATCAATATCTATTAATAGTAACTTGGCA
AGTACATTACTATTGGAAGTACGCCAGGGTACATTGGCAGTACTCCCATTGACGTCAATGGCGGTAAATG
GCCCGCGATGGCTGCCAAGTACATCCCCATTGACGTCAATGGGGAGGGGCAATGACGCAAATGGGCGTTC
CATTGACGTAAATGGGCGGTAGGCGTGCCTAATGGGAGGTCTATATAAGCAATGCTCGTTTAGGGAACCG
CCATTCTGCCTGGGGACGTCGGAGCAAGCTTGATTTAGGTGACACTATAGAATACAAGCTACTTGTTCTT
TTTGCAGGATCCAAACCATGGTGAGCAAGGGCGAGGAGCTGTTCACCGGGGTGGTGCCCATCCTGGTCGA
GCTGGACGGCGACGTAAACGGCCACAAGTTCAGCGTGTCCGGCGAGGGCGAGGGCGATGCCACCTACGGC
AAGCTGACCCTGAAGTTCATCTGCACCACCGGCAAGCTGCCCGTGCCCTGGCCCACCCTCGTGACCACCC
TGACCTACGGCGTGCAGTGCTTCAGCCGCTACCCCGACCACATGAAGCAGCACGACTTCTTCAAGTCCGC
CATGCCCGAAGGCTACGTCCAGGAGCGCACCATCTTCTTCAAGGACGACGGCAACTACAAGACCCGCGCC
GAGGTGAAGTTCGAGGGCGACACCCTGGTGAACCGCATCGAGCTGAAGGGCATCGACTTCAAGGAGGACG
GCAACATCCTGGGGCACAAGCTGGAGTACAACTACAACAGCCACAACGTCTATATCATGGCCGACAAGCA
GAAGAACGGCATCAAGGTGAACTTCAAGATCCGCCACAACATCGAGGACGGCAGCGTGCAGCTCGCCGAC
CACTACCAGCAGAACACCCCCATCGGCGACGGCCCCGTGCTGCTGCCCGACAACCACTACCTGAGCACCC
AGTCCGCCCTGAGCAAAGACCCCAACGAGAAGCGCGATCACATGGTCCTGCTGGAGTTCGTGACCGCCGC
CGGGATCACTCTCGGCATGGACGAGCTGTACAAGTCCGGAAAAGAGCGCCCAGAGATCTCTCTTCCTTCA
GACTTTGAGCATACGATTCATGTGGGTTTTGATGCAGTCACCGGGGAATTCACTGGAATTCCTGAGCAAT
GGGCACGACTACTCCAAACCTCCAACATAACAAAGCTGGAACAGAAGAAGAACCCACAAGCTGTTCTTGA
TGTTCTCAAGTTCTACGACTCCAAAGAAACGGTCAACAACCAGAAATCTAGAACTATAGTGAGTCGTATT
ACGTAGATCCAGACATGATAAGATACATTGATGAGTTTGGACAAACCACAACTAGAATGCAGTGAAAAAA
ATGCTTTATTTGTGAAATTTGTGATGCTATTGCTTTATTTGTAACCATTATAAGCTGCAATAAACAAGTT
AACAACAACAATTGCATTCATTTTATGTTTCAGGTTCAGGGGGAGGTGTGGGAGGTTTTTTAATTCGCGG
CCGCGGCGCCAATGCATTGGGCCCGGTACCCAGCTTTTGTTCCCTTTAGTGAGGGTTAATTGCGCGCTTG
GCGTAATCATGGTCATAGCTGTTTCCTGTGTGAAATTGTTATCCGCTCACAATTCCACACAACATACGAG
CCGGGAGCATAAAGTGTAAAGCCTGGGGTGCCTAATGAGTGAGCTAACTCACATTAATTGCGTTGCGCTC
ACTGCCCGCTTTCCAGTCGGGAAACCTGTCGTGCCAGCTGCATTAATGAATCGGCCAACGCGCGGGGAGA
GGCGGTTTGCGTATTGGGCGCTCTTCCGCTTCCTCGCTCACTGACTCGCTGCGCTCGGTCGTTCGGCTGC
GGCGAGCGGTATCAGCTCACTCAAAGGCGGTAATACGGTTATCCACAGAATCAGGGGATAACGCAGGAAA
GAACATGTGAGCAAAAGGCCAGCAAAAGGCCAGGAACCGTAAAAAGGCCGCGTTGCTGGCGTTTTTCCAT
AGGCTCCGCCCCCCTGACGAGCATCACAAAAATCGACGCTCAAGTCAGAGGTGGCGAAACCCGACAGGAC
TATAAAGATACCAGGCGTTTCCCCCTGGAAGCTCCCTCGTGCGCTCTCCTGTTCCGACCCTGCCGCTTAC
CGGATACCTGTCCGCCTTTCTCCCTTCGGGAAGCGTGGCGCTTTCTCATAGCTCACGCTGTAGGTATCTC
AGTTCGGTGTAGGTCGTTCGCTCCAAGCTGGGCTGTGTGCACGAACCCCCCGTTCAGCCCGACCGCTGCG
CCTTATCCGGTAACTATCGTCTTGAGTCCAACCCGGTAAGACACGACTTATCGCCACTGGCAGCAGCCAC
TGGTAACAGGATTAGCAGAGCGAGGTATGTAGGCGGTGCTACAGAGTTCTTGAAGTGGTGGCCTAACTAC
GGCTACACTAGAAGAACAGTATTTGGTATCTGCGCTCTGCTGAAGCCAGTTACCTTCGGAAAAAGAGTTG
GTAGCTCTTGATCCGGCAAACAAACCACCGCTGGTAGCGGTGGTTTTTTTGTTTGCAAGCAGCAGATTAC
GCGCAGAAAAAAAGGATCTCAAGAAGATCCTTTGATCTTTTCTACGGGGTCTGACGCTCAGTGGAACGAA
AACTCACGTTAAGGGATTTTGGTCATGAGATTATCAAAAAGGATCTTCACCTAGATCCTTTTAAATTAAA
AATGAAGTTTTAAATCAATCTAAAGTATATATGAGTAAACTTGGTCTGACAGTTACCAATGCTTAATCAG
TGAGGCACCTATCTCAGCGATCTGTCTATTTCGTTCATCCATAGTTGCCTGACTCCCCGTCGTGTAGATA
ACTACGATACGGGAGGGCTTACCATCTGGCCCCAGTGCTGCAATGATACCGCGAGACCCACGCTCACCGG
CTCCAGATTTATCAGCAATAAACCAGCCAGCCGGAAGGGCCGAGCGCAGAAGTGGTCCTGCAACTTTATC
CGCCTCCATCCAGTCTATTAATTGTTGCCGGGAAGCTAGAGTAAGTAGTTCGCCAGTTAATAGTTTGCGC
AACGTTGTTGCCATTGCTACAGGCATCGTGGTGTCACGCTCGTCGTTTGGTATGGCTTCATTCAGCTCCG
GTTCCCAACGATCAAGGCGAGTTACATGATCCCCCATGTTGTGCAAAAAAGCGGTTAGCTCCTTCGGTCC
TCCGATCGTTGTCAGAAGTAAGTTGGCCGCAGTGTTATCACTCATGGTTATGGCAGCACTGCATAATTCT
CTTACTGTCATGCCATCCGTAAGATGCTTTTCTGTGACTGGTGAGTACTCAACCAAGTCATTCTGAGAAT
AGTGTATGCGGCGACCGAGTTGCTCTTGCCCGGCGTCAATACGGGATAATACCGCGCCACATAGCAGAAC
TTTAAAAGTGCTCATCATTGGAAAACGTTCTTCGGGGCGAAAACTCTCAAGGATCTTACCGCTGTTGAGA
TCCAGTTCGATGTAACCCACTCGTGCACCCAACTGATCTTCAGCATCTTTTACTTTCACCAGCGTTTCTG
GGTGAGCAAAAACAGGAAGGCAAAATGCCGCAAAAAAGGGAATAAGGGCGACACGGAAATGTTGAATACT
CATACTCTTCCTTTTTCAATATTATTGAAGCATTTATCAGGGTTATTGTCTCATGAGCGGATACATATTT
GAATGTATTTAGAAAAATAAACAAATAGGGGTTCCGCGCACATTTCCCCGAAAAGTGCCACCTAAATTGT
AAGCGTTAATATTTTGTTAAAATTCGCGTTAAATTTTTGTTAAATCAGCTCATTTTTTAACCAATAGGCC
GAAATCGGCAAAATCCCTTATAAATCAAAAGAATAGACCGAGATAGGGT
[37 nt withheld, positions 4600-4636]
AAAGAACGTGGACTCCAACGTCAAAGG
[49 nt withheld, positions 4664-4712]
T
[91 nt withheld, positions 4714-4804]
G
[124 nt withheld, positions 4806-4929]
CCCATTCGCCATTCAGGCTGCGCAACTGTTGGGAAGGGCGATCGGTGCGGGCCTCTTCGCTATTACGCCA
GTCGACC
