>Addgene plasmid #26735 | GFP-pGBD | depositor partial sequence | sequence record 12646 | Author sequence
AAAGAGCGCCCAGAGATCTCTCTTCCTTCAGACTTTGAGCATACGATTCATGTGGGTTTTGATGCAGTCA
CCGGGGAATTCACTGGAATTCCTGAGCAATGGGCACGACTACTCCAAACCTCCAACATAACAAAGCTGGA
ACAGAAGAAGAACCCACAAGCTGTTCTTGATGTTCTCAAGTTCTACGACTCCAAAGAAACGGTCAACAAC
CAGAAA
