>Addgene plasmid #26735 | GFP-pGBD | addgene partial sequence | sequence record 33002 | 26735 with EBV-rev
CGACTCACTATAGTTCTAGATTTCTGGTTGTTGACCGTTTCTTTGGAGTCGTAGAACTTGAGAACATCAA
GAACAGCTTGTGGGTTCTTCTTCTGTTCCAGCTTTGTTATGTTGGAGGTTTGGAGTAGTCGTGCCCATTG
CTCAGGAATTCCAGTGAATTCCCCGGTGACTGCATCAAAACCCACATGAATCGTATGCTCAAAGTCTGAA
GGAAGAGAGATCTCTGGGCGCTCTTTTCCGGACTTGTACAGCTCGTCCATGCCGAGAGTGATCCCGGCGG
CGGTCACGAACTCCAGCAGGACCATGTGATCGCGCTTCTCGTTGGGGTCTTTGCTCAGGGCGGACTGGGT
GCTCAGGTAGTGGTTGTCGGGCAGCAGCACGGGGCCGTCGCCGATGGGGGTGTTCTGCTGGTAGTGGTCG
GCGAGCTGCACGCTGCCGTCCTCGATGTTGTGGCGGATCTTGAAGTTCACCTTGATGCCGTTCTTCTGCT
TGTCGGCCATGATATAGACGTTGTGGCTGTTGTAGTTGTACTCCAGCTTGTGCCCCAGGATGTTGCCGTC
CTCCTTGAAGTCGATGCCCTTCAGCTCGATGCGGTTCACCAGGGTGTCGCCCTCGAACTTCACCTCGGCG
CGGGTCTTGTAGTTGCCGTCGTCCTTGAAGAAGATGGTGCGCTCCTGGACGTAGCCTTCGGGCATGGCGG
ACTTGAAGAAGTCGTGCTGCTTCATGTGGTCGGGGTAGCGGCTGAAGCACTGCACGCCGTA
