>Addgene plasmid #26735 | GFP-pGBD | addgene partial sequence | sequence record 33003 | 26735 with SV40pA-R
ACAACAACAATTGCATTCATTTTATGTTTCAGGTTCAGGGGGAGGTGTGGGAGGTTTTTTAATTCGCGGC
CGCGGCGCCAATGCATTGGGCCCGGTACCCAGCTTTTGTTCCCTTTAGTGAGGGTTAATTGCGCGCTTGG
CGTAATCATGGTCATAGCTGTTTCCTGTGTGAAATTGTTATCCGCTCACAATTCCACACAACATACGAGC
CGGGAGCATAAAGTGTAAAGCCTGGGGTGCCTAATGAGTGAGCTAACTCACATTAATTGCGTTGCGCTCA
CTGCCCGCTTTCCAGTCGGGAAACCTGTCGTGCCAGCTGCATTAATGAATCGGCCAACGCGCGGGGAGAG
GCGGTTTGCGTATTGGGCGCTCTTCCGCTTCCTCGCTCACTGACTCGCTGCGCTCGGTCGTTCGGCTGCG
GCGAGCGGTATCAGCTCACTCAAAGGCGGTAATACGGTTATCCACAGAATCAGGGGATAACGCAGGAAAG
AACATGTGAGCAAAAGGCCAGCAAAAGGCCAGGAACCGTAAAAAGGCCGCGTTGCTGGCGTTTTTCCATA
GGCTCCGCCCCCCTGACGAGCATCACAAAAATCGACGCTCAAGTCAGAGGTGGCGAAACCCGACAGGACT
ATAAAGATACCAGGCGTTTCCCCCTGGAAGCTCCCTCGTGCGCTCTCCTGTTCCGACCCTGCCGCTTACC
GGATACCTGTCCGCCTTTCTCCCTTCGGGAAGCGTGGCGCTTTCTCATAGCTCACGCTGTAGGTATCTCA
GTTCGGTGTAGGTCGTTCGCTCCAAGCTGGGCTGTGTGCACGAACCCCCCGTTCAGCCCGACCGCTGCGC
CTTATCCGGTAACTATCGTCTTGAGTCCA
